>Addgene plasmid #113343 | pPB-R1R2_EF1ap300dCas9VP64_T2A_MS2p65HSF1-IRESbsdpA | depositor full sequence | sequence record 217337 | pPB-R1R2_EF1ap300dCas9VP64_T2A_MS2p65HSF1-IRESbsdpA sequence 14237 bps
CTAAATTGTAAGCGTTAATATTTTGTTAAAATTCGCGTTAAATTTTTGTTAAATCAGCTCATTTTTTAAC
CAATAGGCCGAAATCGGCAAAATCCCTTATAAATCAAAAGAATAGACCGAGATAGGGT
[37 nt withheld, positions 129-165]
AAAGAACGTGGACTCCAACGTCAAAGG
[49 nt withheld, positions 193-241]
T
[91 nt withheld, positions 243-333]
G
[124 nt withheld, positions 335-458]
CCCATTCGCCATTCAGGCTGCGCAACTGTTGGGAAGGGCGATCGGTGCGGGCCTCTTCGCTATTACGCCA
GCTGGCGAAAGGGGGATGTGCTGCAAGGCGATTAAGTTGGGTAACGCCAGGGTTTTCCCAGTCACGACGT
TGTAAAACGACGGCCAGTGAGCGCGCGTAATACGACTCACTATAGGGCGAATTGGGGCGCGCCATTCTAG
ATTAACCCTAGAAAGATAGTCTGCGTAAAATTGACGCATGCATTCTTGAAATATTGCTCTCTCTTTCTAA
ATAGCGCGAATCCGTCGCTGTGCATTTAGGACATCTCAGTCGCCGCTTGGAGCTCCCGTGAGGCGTGCTT
GTCAATGCGGTAAGTGTCACTGATTTTGAACTATAACGACCGCGTGAGTCAAAATGACGCATGATTATCT
TTTACGTGACTTTTAAGATTTAACTCATACGATAATTATATTGTTATTTCATGTTCTACTTACGTGATAA
CTTATTATATATATATTTTCTTGTTATAGATATCAACTAGAATGCTAGCACAAGTTTGTACAAAAAAGCA
GGCTGGCGCCGGAACCAATTCAGTCGACTGGATCCACGCGTGAGGGGCGCGGAAGCCGGGGCGGAGGAGG
AGCCAACCCCGGGCTGGGCTGAGACCCGCAGAGGAAGACGCTCTAGGGATTTGTCCCGGACTAGCGAGAT
GGCAAGGCTGAGGACGGGAGGCTGATTGAGAGGCGAAGGTACACCCTAATCTCAATACAACCTTTGGAGC
TAAGCCAGCAATGGTAGAGGGAAGATTCTGCACGTCCCTTCCAGGCGGCCTCCCCGTCACCACCCCCCCC
AACCCGCCCCGACCGGAGCTGAGAGTAATTCATACAAAAGGACTCGCCCCTGCCTTGGGGAATCCCAGGG
ACCGTCGTTAAACTCCCACTAACGTAGAACCCAGAGATCGCTGCGTTCCCGCCCCCTCACCCGCCCGCTC
TCGTCATCACTGAGGTGGAGAAGAGCATGCGTGAGGCTCCGGTGCCCGTCAGTGGGCAGAGCGCACATCG
CCCACAGTCCCCGAGAAGTTGGGGGGAGGGGTCGGCAATTGAACCGGTGCCTAGAGAAGGTGGCGCGGGG
TAAACTGGGAAAGTGATGTCGTGTACTGGCTCCGCCTTTTTCCCGAGGGTGGGGGAGAACCGTATATAAG
TGCAGTAGTCGCCGTGAACGTTCTTTTTCGCAACGGGTTTGCCGCCAGAACACAGGTAAGTGCCGTGTGT
GGTTCCCGCGGGCCTGGCCTCTTTACGGGTTATGGCCCTTGCGTGCCTTGAATTACTTCCACGCCCCTGG
CTGCAGTACGTGATTCTTGATCCCGAGCTTCGGGTTGGAAGTGGGTGGGAGAGTTCGAGGCCTTGCGCTT
AAGGAGCCCCTTCGCCTCGTGCTTGAGTTGAGGCCTGGCTTGGGCGCTGGGGCCGCCGCGTGCGAATCTG
GTGGCACCTTCGCGCCTGTCTCGCTGCTTTCGATAAGTCTCTAGCCATTTAAAATTTTTGATGACCTGCT
GCGACGCTTTTTTTCTGGCAAGATAGTCTTGTAAATGCGGGCCAAGATCGATCTGCACACTGGTATTTCG
GTTTTTGGGGCCGCGGGCGGCGACGGGGCCCGTGCGTCCCAGCGCACATGTTCGGCGAGGCGGGGCCTGC
GAGCGCGGCCACCGAGAATCGGACGGGGGTAGTCTCAAGCTGGCCGGCCTGCTCTGGTGCCTGGCCTCGC
GCCGCCGTGTATCGCCCCGCCCTGGGCGGCAAGGCTGGCCCGGTCGGCACCAGTTGCGTGAGCGGAAAGA
TGGCCGCTTCCCGGCCCTGCTGCAGGGAGCTCAAAATGGAGGACGCGGCGCTCGGGAGAGCGGGCGGGTG
AGTCACCCACACAAAGGAAAAGGGCCTTTCCGTCCTCAGCCGTCGCTTCATGTGACTCCACGGAGTACCG
GGCGCCGTCCAGGCACCTCGATTAGTTCTCGAGCTTTTGGAGTACGTCGTCTTTAGGTTGGGGGGAGGGG
TTTTATGCGATGGAGTTTCCCCACACTGAGTGGGTGGAGACTGAAGTTAGGCCAGCTTGGCACTTGATGT
AATTCTCCTTGGAATTTGCCCTTTTTGAGTTTGGATCTTGGTTCATTCTCAAGCCTCAGACAGTGGTTCA
AAGTTTTTTTCTTCCATTTCAGGTGTCGTGGGAAGCTTGGGGCCACCATGATTTTCAAACCAGAAGAACT
ACGACAGGCACTGATGCCAACTTTGGAGGCACTTTACCGTCAGGATCCAGAATCCCTTCCCTTTCGTCAA
CCTGTGGACCCTCAGCTTTTAGGAATCCCTGATTACTTTGATATTGTGAAGAGCCCCATGGATCTTTCTA
CCATTAAGAGGAAGTTAGACACTGGACAGTATCAGGAGCCCTGGCAGTATGTCGATGATATTTGGCTTAT
GTTCAATAATGCCTGGTTATATAACCGGAAAACATCACGGGTATACAAATACTGCTCCAAGCTCTCTGAG
GTCTTTGAACAAGAAATTGACCCAGTGATGCAAAGCCTTGGATACTGTTGTGGCAGAAAGTTGGAGTTCT
CTCCACAGACACTGTGTTGCTACGGCAAACAGTTGTGCACAATACCTCGTGATGCCACTTATTACAGTTA
CCAGAACAGGTATCATTTCTGTGAGAAGTGTTTCAATGAGATCCAAGGGGAGAGCGTTTCTTTGGGGGAT
GACCCTTCCCAGCCTCAAACTACAATAAATAAAGAACAATTTTCCAAGAGAAAAAATGACACACTGGATC
CTGAACTGTTTGTTGAATGTACAGAGTGCGGAAGAAAGATGCATCAGATCTGTGTCCTTCACCATGAGAT
CATCTGGCCTGCTGGATTCGTCTGTGATGGCTGTTTAAAGAAAAGTGCACGAACTAGGAAAGAAAATAAG
TTTTCTGCTAAAAGGTTGCCATCTACCAGACTTGGCACCTTTCTAGAGAATCGTGTGAATGACTTTCTGA
GGCGACAGAATCACCCTGAGTCAGGAGAGGTCACTGTTAGAGTAGTTCATGCTTCTGACAAAACCGTGGA
AGTAAAACCAGGCATGAAAGCAAGGTTTGTGGACAGTGGAGAGATGGCAGAATCCTTTCCATACCGAACC
AAAGCCCTCTTTGCCTTTGAAGAAATTGATGGTGTTGACCTGTGCTTCTTTGGCATGCATGTTCAAGAGT
ATGGCTCTGACTGCCCTCCACCCAACCAGAGGAGAGTATACATATCTTACCTCGATAGTGTTCATTTCTT
CCGTCCTAAATGCTTGAGGACTGCAGTCTATCATGAAATCCTAATTGGATATTTAGAATATGTCAAGAAA
TTAGGTTACACAACAGGGCATATTTGGGCATGTCCACCAAGTGAGGGAGATGATTATATCTTCCATTGCC
ATCCTCCTGACCAGAAGATACCCAAGCCCAAGCGACTGCAGGAATGGTACAAAAAAATGCTTGACAAGGC
TGTATCAGAGCGTATTGTCCATGACTACAAGGATATTTTTAAACAAGCTACTGAAGATAGATTAACAAGT
GCAAAGGAATTGCCTTATTTCGAGGGTGATTTCTGGCCCAATGTTCTGGAAGAAAGCATTAAGGAACTGG
AACAGGAGGAAGAAGAGAGAAAACGAGAGGAAAACACCAGCAATGAAAGCACAGATGTGACCAAGGGAGA
CAGCAAAAATGCTAAAAAGAAGAATAATAAGAAAACCAGCAAAAATAAGAGCAGCCTGAGTAGGGGCAAC
AAGAAGAAACCCGGGATGCCCAATGTATCTAACGACCTCTCACAGAAACTATATGCCACCATGGAGAAGC
ATAAAGAGGTCTTCTTTGTGATCCGCCTCATTGCTGGCCCTGCTGCCAACTCCCTGCCTCCCATTGTTGA
TCCTGATCCTCTCATCCCCTGCGATCTGATGGATGGTCGGGATGCGTTTCTCACGCTGGCAAGGGACAAG
CACCTGGAGTTCTCTTCACTCCGAAGAGCCCAGTGGTCCACCATGTGCATGCTGGTGGAGCTGCACACGC
AGAGCCAGGACGGAGGTGGAAGCGGAGGATGTACGGCCACCATGAAAAGGCCGGCGGCCACGAAAAAGGC
CGGCCAGGCAAAAAAGAAAAAGGACAAGAAGTACAGCATCGGCCTGGCCATCGGCACCAACTCTGTGGGC
TGGGCCGTGATCACCGACGAGTACAAGGTGCCCAGCAAGAAATTCAAGGTGCTGGGCAACACCGACCGGC
ACAGCATCAAGAAGAACCTGATCGGAGCCCTGCTGTTCGACAGCGGCGAAACAGCCGAGGCCACCCGGCT
GAAGAGAACCGCCAGAAGAAGATACACCAGACGGAAGAACCGGATCTGCTATCTGCAAGAGATCTTCAGC
AACGAGATGGCCAAGGTGGACGACAGCTTCTTCCACAGACTGGAAGAGTCCTTCCTGGTGGAAGAGGATA
AGAAGCACGAGCGGCACCCCATCTTCGGCAACATCGTGGACGAGGTGGCCTACCACGAGAAGTACCCCAC
CATCTACCACCTGAGAAAGAAACTGGTGGACAGCACCGACAAGGCCGACCTGCGGCTGATCTATCTGGCC
CTGGCCCACATGATCAAGTTCCGGGGCCACTTCCTGATCGAGGGCGACCTGAACCCCGACAACAGCGACG
TGGACAAGCTGTTCATCCAGCTGGTGCAGACCTACAACCAGCTGTTCGAGGAAAACCCCATCAACGCCAG
CGGCGTGGACGCCAAGGCCATCCTGTCTGCCAGACTGAGCAAGAGCAGACGGCTGGAAAATCTGATCGCC
CAGCTGCCCGGCGAGAAGAAGAATGGCCTGTTCGGCAACCTGATTGCCCTGAGCCTGGGCCTGACCCCCA
ACTTCAAGAGCAACTTCGACCTGGCCGAGGATGCCAAACTGCAGCTGAGCAAGGACACCTACGACGACGA
CCTGGACAACCTGCTGGCCCAGATCGGCGACCAGTACGCCGACCTGTTTCTGGCCGCCAAGAACCTGTCC
GACGCCATCCTGCTGAGCGACATCCTGAGAGTGAACACCGAGATCACCAAGGCCCCCCTGAGCGCCTCTA
TGATCAAGAGATACGACGAGCACCACCAGGACCTGACCCTGCTGAAAGCTCTCGTGCGGCAGCAGCTGCC
TGAGAAGTACAAAGAGATTTTCTTCGACCAGAGCAAGAACGGCTACGCCGGCTACATTGACGGCGGAGCC
AGCCAGGAAGAGTTCTACAAGTTCATCAAGCCCATCCTGGAAAAGATGGACGGCACCGAGGAACTGCTCG
TGAAGCTGAACAGAGAGGACCTGCTGCGGAAGCAGCGGACCTTCGACAACGGCAGCATCCCCCACCAGAT
CCACCTGGGAGAGCTGCACGCCATTCTGCGGCGGCAGGAAGATTTTTACCCATTCCTGAAGGACAACCGG
GAAAAGATCGAGAAGATCCTGACCTTCCGCATCCCCTACTACGTGGGCCCTCTGGCCAGGGGAAACAGCA
GATTCGCCTGGATGACCAGAAAGAGCGAGGAAACCATCACCCCCTGGAACTTCGAGGAAGTGGTGGACAA
GGGCGCTTCCGCCCAGAGCTTCATCGAGCGGATGACCAACTTCGATAAGAACCTGCCCAACGAGAAGGTG
CTGCCCAAGCACAGCCTGCTGTACGAGTACTTCACCGTGTATAACGAGCTGACCAAAGTGAAATACGTGA
CCGAGGGAATGAGAAAGCCCGCCTTCCTGAGCGGCGAGCAGAAAAAGGCCATCGTGGACCTGCTGTTCAA
GACCAACCGGAAAGTGACCGTGAAGCAGCTGAAAGAGGACTACTTCAAGAAAATCGAGTGCTTCGACTCC
GTGGAAATCTCCGGCGTGGAAGATCGGTTCAACGCCTCCCTGGGCACATACCACGATCTGCTGAAAATTA
TCAAGGACAAGGACTTCCTGGACAATGAGGAAAACGAGGACATTCTGGAAGATATCGTGCTGACCCTGAC
ACTGTTTGAGGACAGAGAGATGATCGAGGAACGGCTGAAAACCTATGCCCACCTGTTCGACGACAAAGTG
ATGAAGCAGCTGAAGCGGCGGAGATACACCGGCTGGGGCAGGCTGAGCCGGAAGCTGATCAACGGCATCC
GGGACAAGCAGTCCGGCAAGACAATCCTGGATTTCCTGAAGTCCGACGGCTTCGCCAACAGAAACTTCAT
GCAGCTGATCCACGACGACAGCCTGACCTTTAAAGAGGACATCCAGAAAGCCCAGGTGTCCGGCCAGGGC
GATAGCCTGCACGAGCACATTGCCAATCTGGCCGGCAGCCCCGCCATTAAGAAGGGCATCCTGCAGACAG
TGAAGGTGGTGGACGAGCTCGTGAAAGTGATGGGCCGGCACAAGCCCGAGAACATCGTGATCGAAATGGC
CAGAGAGAACCAGACCACCCAGAAGGGACAGAAGAACAGCCGCGAGAGAATGAAGCGGATCGAAGAGGGC
ATCAAAGAGCTGGGCAGCCAGATCCTGAAAGAACACCCCGTGGAAAACACCCAGCTGCAGAACGAGAAGC
TGTACCTGTACTACCTGCAGAATGGGCGGGATATGTACGTGGACCAGGAACTGGACATCAACCGGCTGTC
CGACTACGATGTGGACCACATCGTGCCTCAGAGCTTTCTGAAGGACGACTCCATCGACAACAAGGTGCTG
ACCAGAAGCGACAAGGCCCGGGGCAAGAGCGACAACGTGCCCTCCGAAGAGGTCGTGAAGAAGATGAAGA
ACTACTGGCGGCAGCTGCTGAACGCCAAGCTGATTACCCAGAGAAAGTTCGACAATCTGACCAAGGCCGA
GAGAGGCGGCCTGAGCGAACTGGATAAGGCCGGCTTCATCAAGAGACAGCTGGTGGAAACCCGGCAGATC
ACAAAGCACGTGGCACAGATCCTGGACTCCCGGATGAACACTAAGTACGACGAGAATGACAAGCTGATCC
GGGAAGTGAAAGTGATCACCCTGAAGTCCAAGCTGGTGTCCGATTTCCGGAAGGATTTCCAGTTTTACAA
AGTGCGCGAGATCAACAACTACCACCACGCCCACGACGCCTACCTGAACGCCGTCGTGGGAACCGCCCTG
ATCAAAAAGTACCCTAAGCTGGAAAGCGAGTTCGTGTACGGCGACTACAAGGTGTACGACGTGCGGAAGA
TGATCGCCAAGAGCGAGCAGGAAATCGGCAAGGCTACCGCCAAGTACTTCTTCTACAGCAACATCATGAA
CTTTTTCAAGACCGAGATTACCCTGGCCAACGGCGAGATCCGGAAGCGGCCTCTGATCGAGACAAACGGC
GAAACCGGGGAGATCGTGTGGGATAAGGGCCGGGATTTTGCCACCGTGCGGAAAGTGCTGAGCATGCCCC
AAGTGAATATCGTGAAAAAGACCGAGGTGCAGACAGGCGGCTTCAGCAAAGAGTCTATCCTGCCCAAGAG
GAACAGCGATAAGCTGATCGCCAGAAAGAAGGACTGGGACCCTAAGAAGTACGGCGGCTTCGACAGCCCC
ACCGTGGCCTATTCTGTGCTGGTGGTGGCCAAAGTGGAAAAGGGCAAGTCCAAGAAACTGAAGAGTGTGA
AAGAGCTGCTGGGGATCACCATCATGGAAAGAAGCAGCTTCGAGAAGAATCCCATCGACTTTCTGGAAGC
CAAGGGCTACAAAGAAGTGAAAAAGGACCTGATCATCAAGCTGCCTAAGTACTCCCTGTTCGAGCTGGAA
AACGGCCGGAAGAGAATGCTGGCCTCTGCCGGCGAACTGCAGAAGGGAAACGAACTGGCCCTGCCCTCCA
AATATGTGAACTTCCTGTACCTGGCCAGCCACTATGAGAAGCTGAAGGGCTCCCCCGAGGATAATGAGCA
GAAACAGCTGTTTGTGGAACAGCACAAGCACTACCTGGACGAGATCATCGAGCAGATCAGCGAGTTCTCC
AAGAGAGTGATCCTGGCCGACGCTAATCTGGACAAAGTGCTGTCCGCCTACAACAAGCACCGGGATAAGC
CCATCAGAGAGCAGGCCGAGAATATCATCCACCTGTTTACCCTGACCAATCTGGGAGCCCCTGCCGCCTT
CAAGTACTTTGACACCACCATCGACCGGAAGAGGTACACCAGCACCAAAGAGGTGCTGGACGCCACCCTG
ATCCACCAGAGCATCACCGGCCTGTACGAGACACGGATCGACCTGTCTCAGCTGGGAGGCGACAGCGCTG
GAGGAGGTGGAAGCGGAGGAGGAGGAAGCGGAGGAGGAGGTAGCGGACCTAAGAAAAAGAGGAAGGTGGC
GGCCGCTGGATCCGGACGGGCTGACGCATTGGACGATTTTGATCTGGATATGCTGGGAAGTGACGCCCTC
GATGATTTTGACCTTGACATGCTTGGTTCGGATGCCCTTGATGACTTTGACCTCGACATGCTCGGCAGTG
ACGCCCTTGATGATTTCGACCTGGACATGCTGATTAACTGTACGGGCGGCGGGTCCGGAGGAGAGGGCAG
AGGAAGTCTCCTAACATGCGGTGACGTGGAGGAGAATCCTGGCCCATGTACGGCCACCATGGCTTCAAAC
TTTACTCAGTTCGTGCTCGTGGACAATGGTGGGACAGGGGATGTGACAGTGGCTCCTTCTAATTTCGCTA
ATGGGGTGGCAGAGTGGATCAGCTCCAACTCACGGAGCCAGGCCTACAAGGTGACATGCAGCGTCAGGCA
GTCTAGTGCCCAGAAGAGAAAGTATACCATCAAGGTGGAGGTCCCCAAAGTGGCTACCCAGACAGTGGGC
GGAGTCGAACTGCCTGTCGCCGCTTGGAGGTCCTACCTGAACATGGAGCTCACTATCCCAATTTTCGCTA
CCAATTCTGACTGTGAACTCATCGTGAAGGCAATGCAGGGGCTCCTCAAAGACGGTAATCCTATCCCTTC
CGCCATCGCCGCTAACTCAGGTATCTACAGCGCTGGAGGAGGTGGAAGCGGAGGAGGAGGAAGCGGAGGA
GGAGGTAGCGGACCTAAGAAAAAGAGGAAGGTGGCGGCCGCTGGATCCCCTTCAGGGCAGATCAGCAACC
AGGCCCTGGCTCTGGCCCCTAGCTCCGCTCCAGTGCTGGCCCAGACTATGGTGCCCTCTAGTGCTATGGT
GCCTCTGGCCCAGCCACCTGCTCCAGCCCCTGTGCTGACCCCAGGACCACCCCAGTCACTGAGCGCTCCA
GTGCCCAAGTCTACACAGGCCGGCGAGGGGACTCTGAGTGAAGCTCTGCTGCACCTGCAGTTCGACGCTG
ATGAGGACCTGGGAGCTCTGCTGGGGAACAGCACCGATCCCGGAGTGTTCACAGATCTGGCCTCCGTGGA
CAACTCTGAGTTTCAGCAGCTGCTGAATCAGGGCGTGTCCATGTCTCATAGTACAGCCGAACCAATGCTG
ATGGAGTACCCCGAAGCCATTACCCGGCTGGTGACCGGCAGCCAGCGGCCCCCCGACCCCGCTCCAACTC
CCCTGGGAACCAGCGGCCTGCCTAATGGGCTGTCCGGAGATGAAGACTTCTCAAGCATCGCTGATATGGA
CTTTAGTGCCCTGCTGTCACAGATTTCCTCTAGTGGGCAGGGAGGAGGTGGAAGCGGCTTCAGCGTGGAC
ACCAGTGCCCTGCTGGACCTGTTCAGCCCCTCGGTGACCGTGCCCGACATGAGCCTGCCTGACCTTGACA
GCAGCCTGGCCAGTATCCAAGAGCTCCTGTCTCCCCAGGAGCCCCCCAGGCCTCCCGAGGCAGAGAACAG
CAGCCCGGATTCAGGGAAGCAGCTGGTGCACTACACAGCGCAGCCGCTGTTCCTGCTGGACCCCGGCTCC
GTGGACACCGGGAGCAACGACCTGCCGGTGCTGTTTGAGCTGGGAGAGGGCTCCTACTTCTCCGAAGGGG
ACGGCTTCGCCGAGGACCCCACCATCTCCCTGCTGACAGGCTCGGAGCCTCCCAAAGCCAAGGACCCCAC
TGTCTCCTGTACATGAGAATTCCGCCCCCCCCCCCTCTCCCTCCCCCCCCCCTAACGTTACTGGCCGAAG
CCGCTTGGAATAAGGCCGGTGTGCGTTTGTCTATATGTTATTTTCCACCATATTGCCGTCTTTTGGCAAT
GTGAGGGCCCGGAAACCTGGCCCTGTCTTCTTGACGAGCATTCCTAGGGGTCTTTCCCCTCTCGCCAAAG
GAATGCAAGGTCTGTTGAATGTCGTGAAGGAAGCAGTTCCTCTGGAAGCTTCTTGAAGACAAACAACGTC
TGTAGCGACCCTTTGCAGGCAGCGGAACCCCCCACCTGGCGACAGGTGCCTCTGCGGCCAAAAGCCACGT
GTATAAGATACACCTGCAAAGGCGGCACAACCCCAGTGCCACGTTGTGAGTTGGATAGTTGTGGAAAGAG
TCAAATGGCTCTCCTCAAGCGTATTCAACAAGGGGCTGAAGGATGCCCAGAAGGTACCCCATTGTATGGG
ATCTGATCTGGGGCCTCGGTGCACATGCTTTACATGTGTTTAGTCGAGGTTAAAAAACGTCTAGGCCCCC
CGAACCACGGGGACGTGGTTTTCCTTTGAAAAACACGATGATAATATGGCCACAACCATGGCCAAGCCTT
TGTCTCAAGAAGAATCCACCCTCATTGAAAGAGCAACGGCTACAATCAACAGCATCCCCATCTCTGAAGA
CTACAGCGTCGCCAGCGCAGCTCTCTCTAGCGACGGCCGCATCTTCACTGGTGTCAATGTATATCATTTT
ACTGGGGGACCTTGTGCAGAACTCGTGGTGCTGGGCACTGCTGCTGCTGCGGCAGCTGGCAACCTGACTT
GTATCGTCGCGATCGGAAATGAGAACAGGGGCATCTTGAGCCCCTGCGGACGGTGCCGACAGGTGCTTCT
CGATCTGCATCCTGGGATCAAAGCCATAGTGAAGGACAGTGATGGACAGCCGACGGCAGTTGGGATTCGT
GAATTGCTGCCCTCTGGTTATGTGTGGGAGGGCCGACTGTGCCTTCTAGTTGCCAGCCATCTGTTGTTTG
CCCCTCCCCCGTGCCTTCCTTGACCCTGGAAGGTGCCACTCCCACTGTCCTTTCCTAATAAAATGAGGAA
ATTGCATCGCATTGTCTGAGTAGGTGTCATTCTATTCTGGGGGGTGGGGTGGGGCAGGACAGCAAGGGGG
AGGATTGGGAAGTCAATAGCAGGCATGCTGGGGATGCGGTGGGCTCTATGGACTAGTCTCGAGATATCTA
GACCCAGCTTTCTTGTACAAAGTGGTACTAGTTAAAAGTTTTGTTACTTTATAGAAGAAATTTTGAGTTT
TTGTTTTTTTTTAATAAATAAATAAACATAAATAAATTGTTTGTTGAATTTATTATTAGTATGTAAGTGT
AAATATAATAAAACTTAATATCTATTCAAATTAATAAATAAACCTCGATATACAGACCGATAAAACACAT
GCGTCAATTTTACGCATGATTATCTTTAACGTACGTCACAATATGATTATCTTTCTAGGGTTAATCTAGT
ATACGCGTATGCGGCCGCTTAATTAATCCAGCTTTTGTTCCCTTTAGTGAGGGTTAATTGCGCGCTTGGC
GTAATCATGGTCATAGCTGTTTCCTGTGTGAAATTGTTATCCGCTCACAATTCCACACAACATACGAGCC
GGAAGCATAAAGTGTAAAGCCTGGGGTGCCTAATGAGTGAGCTAACTCACATTAATTGCGTTGCGCTCAC
TGCCCGCTTTCCAGTCGGGAAACCTGTCGTGCCAGCTGCATTAATGAATCGGCCAACGCGCGGGGAGAGG
CGGTTTGCGTATTGGGCGCTCTTCCGCTTCCTCGCTCACTGACTCGCTGCGCTCGGTCGTTCGGCTGCGG
CGAGCGGTATCAGCTCACTCAAAGGCGGTAATACGGTTATCCACAGAATCAGGGGATAACGCAGGAAAGA
ACATGTGAGCAAAAGGCCAGCAAAAGGCCAGGAACCGTAAAAAGGCCGCGTTGCTGGCGTTTTTCCATAG
GCTCCGCCCCCCTGACGAGCATCACAAAAATCGACGCTCAAGTCAGAGGTGGCGAAACCCGACAGGACTA
TAAAGATACCAGGCGTTTCCCCCTGGAAGCTCCCTCGTGCGCTCTCCTGTTCCGACCCTGCCGCTTACCG
GATACCTGTCCGCCTTTCTCCCTTCGGGAAGCGTGGCGCTTTCTCATAGCTCACGCTGTAGGTATCTCAG
TTCGGTGTAGGTCGTTCGCTCCAAGCTGGGCTGTGTGCACGAACCCCCCGTTCAGCCCGACCGCTGCGCC
TTATCCGGTAACTATCGTCTTGAGTCCAACCCGGTAAGACACGACTTATCGCCACTGGCAGCAGCCACTG
GTAACAGGATTAGCAGAGCGAGGTATGTAGGCGGTGCTACAGAGTTCTTGAAGTGGTGGCCTAACTACGG
CTACACTAGAAGGACAGTATTTGGTATCTGCGCTCTGCTGAAGCCAGTTACCTTCGGAAAAAGAGTTGGT
AGCTCTTGATCCGGCAAACAAACCACCGCTGGTAGCGGTGGTTTTTTTGTTTGCAAGCAGCAGATTACGC
GCAGAAAAAAAGGATCTCAAGAAGATCCTTTGATCTTTTCTACGGGGTCTGACGCTCAGTGGAACGAAAA
CTCACGTTAAGGGATTTTGGTCATGAGATTATCAAAAAGGATCTTCACCTAGATCCTTTTAAATTAAAAA
TGAAGTTTTAAATCAATCTAAAGTATATATGAGTAAACTTGGTCTGACAGTTACCAATGCTTAATCAGTG
AGGCACCTATCTCAGCGATCTGTCTATTTCGTTCATCCATAGTTGCCTGACTCCCCGTCGTGTAGATAAC
TACGATACGGGAGGGCTTACCATCTGGCCCCAGTGCTGCAATGATACCGCGAGACCCACGCTCACCGGCT
CCAGATTTATCAGCAATAAACCAGCCAGCCGGAAGGGCCGAGCGCAGAAGTGGTCCTGCAACTTTATCCG
CCTCCATCCAGTCTATTAATTGTTGCCGGGAAGCTAGAGTAAGTAGTTCGCCAGTTAATAGTTTGCGCAA
CGTTGTTGCCATTGCTACAGGCATCGTGGTGTCACGCTCGTCGTTTGGTATGGCTTCATTCAGCTCCGGT
TCCCAACGATCAAGGCGAGTTACATGATCCCCCATGTTGTGCAAAAAAGCGGTTAGCTCCTTCGGTCCTC
CGATCGTTGTCAGAAGTAAGTTGGCCGCAGTGTTATCACTCATGGTTATGGCAGCACTGCATAATTCTCT
TACTGTCATGCCATCCGTAAGATGCTTTTCTGTGACTGGTGAGTACTCAACCAAGTCATTCTGAGAATAG
TGTATGCGGCGACCGAGTTGCTCTTGCCCGGCGTCAATACGGGATAATACCGCGCCACATAGCAGAACTT
TAAAAGTGCTCATCATTGGAAAACGTTCTTCGGGGCGAAAACTCTCAAGGATCTTACCGCTGTTGAGATC
CAGTTCGATGTAACCCACTCGTGCACCCAACTGATCTTCAGCATCTTTTACTTTCACCAGCGTTTCTGGG
TGAGCAAAAACAGGAAGGCAAAATGCCGCAAAAAAGGGAATAAGGGCGACACGGAAATGTTGAATACTCA
TACTCTTCCTTTTTCAATATTATTGAAGCATTTATCAGGGTTATTGTCTCATGAGCGGATACATATTTGA
ATGTATTTAGAAAAATAAACAAATAGGGGTTCCGCGCACATTTCCCCGAAAAGTGCCAC
Features (pLannotate 1.2.2; 25 found; start..end, strand, type, name):
     30..458     -  rep_origin     f1 ori (sequence partly withheld): f1 bacteriophage origin of replication; arrow indicates direction of (+) strand synthesis
    463..618     -  CDS            lacZα (fragment): LacZα fragment of β-galactosidase; lacZ fragment
    626..644     +  promoter       T7 promoter: promoter for bacteriophage T7 RNA polymerase
    998..1022    +  protein_bind   attB1: mutant version of attB; recombination site for the Gateway® BP reaction BP Clonase™
   1492..1703    +  promoter       EF-1α core promoter: core promoter for human elongation factor EF-1α
   1704..1817    +  intron         EF-1α intron A (fragment): intron upstream of the start codon of human EF-1α
   2447..2650    +  intron         EF-1α intron A: truncated intron upstream of the start codon of human EF-1α
   2679..4529    +  CDS            p300 core: catalytic histone acetyltransferase core of the human E1A-associated protein p300 (Delvecchio et al., 2013); EP300
   4563..4610    +  CDS            nucleoplasmin NLS: bipartite nuclear localization signal from nucleoplasmin
   4610..8711    +  CDS            dCas9 (fragment): catalytically dead mutant of the Cas9 endonuclease from the Streptococcus pyogenes Type II CRISPR/Cas system RNA-guided DNA-binding protein that lacks endonuclease activity due to the D10A mutation in the RuvC catalytic domain and the N863A mutation in the HNH catalytic domain
   9057..9446    +  CDS            CAPSD_BPMS2: Experimental evidence at protein level: Swiss-Prot protein existence level 1. Acts as a translational repressor of viral replicase synthesis late in infection. This latter function is the result of capsid protein interaction with an RNA hairpin which contains the replicase ribosome-binding site. From Escherichia phage MS2 (Bacteriophage MS2).
   9537..10079   +  CDS            Rela (fragment): TF65_MOUSE - Also known as Nfkb3. Experimental evidence at protein level: Swiss-Prot protein existence level 1. NF-kappa-B is a pleiotropic transcription factor present in almost all cell types and is the endpoint of a series of signal transduction events that are initiated by a vast array of stimuli related to many biological processes such as inflammation, immunity, differentiation, cell growth, tumorigenesis and apoptosis. NF-kappa-B is a homo- or heterodimeric complex formed by the Rel-like domain- containing proteins RELA/p65, RELB, NFKB1/p105, NFKB1/p50, REL and NFKB2/p52. The heterodime
  10104..10475   +  CDS            HSF1: C-terminal activation domain from the human heat shock transcription factor HSF1
  10500..11072   +  misc_feature   IRES: internal ribosome entry site (IRES) of the encephalomyocarditis virus (EMCV)
  11086..11481   +  CDS            BSD: blasticidin S deaminase; Aspergillus terreus BSD; confers resistance to blasticidin
  11485..11596   +  polyA_signal   bGH poly(A) signal: bovine growth hormone polyadenylation signal
  11730..11754   -  protein_bind   attB2: mutant version of attB; recombination site for the Gateway® BP reaction BP Clonase™
  12049..12067   -  promoter       T3 promoter: promoter for bacteriophage T3 RNA polymerase
  12110..12132   -  protein_bind   lac operator (fragment): The lac repressor binds to the lac operator to inhibit transcription in E. coli. This inhibition can be relieved by adding lactose or isopropyl-β-D-thiogalactopyranoside (IPTG). lac repressor encoded by lacI
  12136..12166   -  promoter       lac promoter: promoter for the E. coli lac operon
  12181..12202   -  protein_bind   CAP binding site: CAP binding activates transcription in the presence of cAMP. E. coli catabolite activator protein
  12215..12307   -  CDS            lacI (fragment): lac repressor; lacI; The lac repressor binds to the lac operator to inhibit transcription in E. coli. This inhibition can be relieved by adding lactose or isopropyl-β-D-thiogalactopyranoside (IPTG).
  12490..13078   -  rep_origin     ori: high-copy-number ColE1/pMB1/pBR322/pUC origin of replication
  13249..14109   -  CDS            AmpR: β-lactamase; bla; confers resistance to ampicillin, carbenicillin, and related antibiotics
  14110..14214   -  promoter       AmpR promoter: bla
