[The description below was written by a language model from this plasmid's Addgene catalogue record and pLannotate feature annotations shown in this document.]
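Description:
pPB-R1R2_EF1ap300dCas9VP64_T2A_MS2p65HSF1-IRESbsdpA is a 14.2 kb piggyBac transposon vector for stable expression of a CRISPR activation (CRISPRa) system in mammalian cells. It is built on the pPB-R1R2-EM7NeoPheS backbone. The attB1 and attB2 sites flanking the expression cassette indicate that the payload was introduced by Gateway recombination in place of the original selection cassette. In E. coli the plasmid replicates from a high-copy ColE1/pUC-type origin and is selected with ampicillin through AmpR. An f1 origin, lacZα and lac promoter remnants, and T7 and T3 promoters are carried over from the cloning backbone. The piggyBac terminal repeats expected from the vector type were not annotated in the feature table.

The payload is a single transcription unit driven by the human EF-1α promoter with its intron A and terminated by a bGH polyadenylation signal. The first open reading frame encodes the catalytic histone acetyltransferase core of human p300, fused through a nucleoplasmin NLS to catalytically dead S. pyogenes Cas9. According to the construct name and insert field, this fusion also carries the VP64 activation domain, followed by a T2A peptide; neither element is annotated separately. The T2A allows co-translational release of a second protein, the MS2 coat protein fused to p65 (RelA) and HSF1 activation domains. This second protein is recruited by guide RNAs bearing MS2 hairpins, as in synergistic activation mediator designs. An EMCV IRES then drives translation of blasticidin S deaminase from the same mRNA, so blasticidin resistance is coupled to activator expression. Genomic integration presumably requires co-delivered piggyBac transposase. The resulting activator cell lines were used for pooled CRISPR activation screening of extracellular receptor–ligand interactions.
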