Addgene plasmid #113343: pPB-R1R2_EF1ap300dCas9VP64_T2A_MS2p65HSF1-IRESbsdpA
Purpose: Expresses p300-dCas9-VP64 and MS2-p65-HSF1 fusion proteins
Depositing lab: Gavin Wright. Depositing organization: Wellcome Sanger Institute. Publication: Pooled extracellular receptor-ligand interaction screening using CRISPR activation. Chong ZS, Ohnishi S, Yusa K, Wright GJ. Genome Biol. 2018 Nov 26;19(1):205. doi: 10.1186/s13059-018-1581-3. PubMed 30477585.
Backbone
  Vector backbone: pPB-R1R2-EM7NeoPheS
  Vector type: PiggyBac
  Selectable markers: Blasticidin
Growth in bacteria
  Bacterial resistance: Ampicillin, 100 μg/mL
  Growth temperature: 37°C
  Growth strain: DH5alpha
  Copy number: Unknown
Gene/Insert
  Gene/Insert name: p300core-dCas9-VP64-T2A-MS2-p65-HSF1
  Species: H. sapiens (human); S. pyogenes
Terms and licenses: Academic/Nonprofit Terms; Industry Terms: Not Available to Industry
How to cite: pPB-R1R2_EF1ap300dCas9VP64_T2A_MS2p65HSF1-IRESbsdpA was a gift from Gavin Wright (Addgene plasmid # 113343 ; http://n2t.net/addgene:113343 ; RRID:Addgene_113343)
