LOCUS       Exported 14236 bp ds-DNA circular SYN 13-MAY-2021
DEFINITION  Expresses p300-dCas9-VP64 and MS2-p65-HSF1 fusion proteins.
ACCESSION   .
VERSION     .
KEYWORDS    pPB-R1R2_EF1ap300dCas9VP64_T2A_MS2p65HSF1-IRESbsdpA
SOURCE      synthetic DNA construct
  ORGANISM  synthetic DNA construct
REFERENCE   1 (bases 1 to 14236)
  AUTHORS   Chong ZS, Ohnishi S, Yusa K, Wright GJ
  TITLE     Pooled extracellular receptor-ligand interaction screening using
            CRISPR activation.
  JOURNAL   Genome Biol. 2018 Nov 26;19(1):205. doi: 10.1186/s13059-018-1581-3.
  PUBMED    30477585
REFERENCE   2 (bases 1 to 14236)
  AUTHORS   .
  TITLE     Direct Submission
  JOURNAL   Exported May 13, 2021 from SnapGene Server 1.1.58
            http://www.snapgene.com
FEATURES             Location/Qualifiers
     source          1..14236
                     /organism="synthetic DNA construct"
                     /mol_type="other DNA"
     rep_origin      complement(3..458)
                     /direction=LEFT
                     /label=f1 ori
                     /note="f1 bacteriophage origin of replication; arrow
                     indicates direction of (+) strand synthesis"
     primer_bind     complement(140..161)
                     /label=F1ori-F
                     /note="F1 origin, forward primer"
     primer_bind     352..371
                     /label=F1ori-R
                     /note="F1 origin, reverse primer"
     primer_bind     585..607
                     /label=M13/pUC Forward
                     /note="In lacZ gene"
     primer_bind     599..616
                     /label=M13 Forward
                     /note="In lacZ gene. Also called M13-F20 or M13 (-21)
                     Forward"
     primer_bind     600..616
                     /label=M13 fwd
                     /note="common sequencing primer, one of multiple similar
                     variants"
     primer_bind     626..645
                     /label=T7
                     /note="T7 promoter, forward primer"
     promoter        626..644
                     /label=T7 promoter
                     /note="promoter for bacteriophage T7 RNA polymerase"
     repeat_region   674..708
                     /label=piggyBac left (5') inverted repeat
                     /note="piggyBac transposon-specific inverted terminal
                     repeat sequence (ITR)"
     protein_bind    998..1022
                     /gene="mutant version of attB"
                     /label=attB1
                     /bound_moiety="BP Clonase(TM)"
                     /note="recombination site for the Gateway(R) BP reaction"
     promoter        1474..2654
                     /label=EF-1-alpha promoter
                     /note="strong constitutive promoter for human elongation
                     factor EF-1-alpha"
     intron          1704..2646
                     /label=EF-1-alpha intron A
                     /note="intron upstream of the start codon of human
                     EF-1-alpha"
     primer_bind     2603..2623
                     /label=EF1a-F
                     /note="Human elongation factor-1a promoter, forward primer"
     CDS             2674..4524
                     /codon_start=1
                     /gene="EP300"
                     /product="catalytic histone acetyltransferase core of the
                     human E1A-associated protein p300 (Delvecchio et al.,
                     2013)"
                     /label=p300 core
                     /translation="IFKPEELRQALMPTLEALYRQDPESLPFRQPVDPQLLGIPDYFDI
                     VKSPMDLSTIKRKLDTGQYQEPWQYVDDIWLMFNNAWLYNRKTSRVYKYCSKLSEVFEQ
                     EIDPVMQSLGYCCGRKLEFSPQTLCCYGKQLCTIPRDATYYSYQNRYHFCEKCFNEIQG
                     ESVSLGDDPSQPQTTINKEQFSKRKNDTLDPELFVECTECGRKMHQICVLHHEIIWPAG
                     FVCDGCLKKSARTRKENKFSAKRLPSTRLGTFLENRVNDFLRRQNHPESGEVTVRVVHA
                     SDKTVEVKPGMKARFVDSGEMAESFPYRTKALFAFEEIDGVDLCFFGMHVQEYGSDCPP
                     PNQRRVYISYLDSVHFFRPKCLRTAVYHEILIGYLEYVKKLGYTTGHIWACPPSEGDDY
                     IFHCHPPDQKIPKPKRLQEWYKKMLDKAVSERIVHDYKDIFKQATEDRLTSAKELPYFE
                     GDFWPNVLEESIKELEQEEEERKREENTSNESTDVTKGDSKNAKKKNNKKTSKNKSSLS
                     RGNKKKPGMPNVSNDLSQKLYATMEKHKEVFFVIRLIAGPAANSLPPIVDPDPLIPCDL
                     MDGRDAFLTLARDKHLEFSSLRRAQWSTMCMLVELHTQSQD"
     regulatory      4288..4297
                     /regulatory_class="other"
                     /note="vertebrate consensus sequence for strong initiation
                     of translation (Kozak, 1987)"
     CDS             4558..4605
                     /codon_start=1
                     /product="bipartite nuclear localization signal from
                     nucleoplasmin"
                     /label=nucleoplasmin NLS
                     /translation="KRPAATKKAGQAKKKK"
     CDS             4606..8706
                     /codon_start=1
                     /product="catalytically dead mutant of the Cas9
                     endonuclease from the Streptococcus pyogenes Type II
                     CRISPR/Cas system"
                     /label=dCas9
                     /note="RNA-guided DNA-binding protein that lacks
                     endonuclease activity due to the D10A mutation in the RuvC
                     catalytic domain and the N863A mutation in the HNH
                     catalytic domain"
                     /translation="DKKYSIGLAIGTNSVGWAVITDEYKVPSKKFKVLGNTDRHSIKKN
                     LIGALLFDSGETAEATRLKRTARRRYTRRKNRICYLQEIFSNEMAKVDDSFFHRLEESF
                     LVEEDKKHERHPIFGNIVDEVAYHEKYPTIYHLRKKLVDSTDKADLRLIYLALAHMIKF
                     RGHFLIEGDLNPDNSDVDKLFIQLVQTYNQLFEENPINASGVDAKAILSARLSKSRRLE
                     NLIAQLPGEKKNGLFGNLIALSLGLTPNFKSNFDLAEDAKLQLSKDTYDDDLDNLLAQI
                     GDQYADLFLAAKNLSDAILLSDILRVNTEITKAPLSASMIKRYDEHHQDLTLLKALVRQ
                     QLPEKYKEIFFDQSKNGYAGYIDGGASQEEFYKFIKPILEKMDGTEELLVKLNREDLLR
                     KQRTFDNGSIPHQIHLGELHAILRRQEDFYPFLKDNREKIEKILTFRIPYYVGPLARGN
                     SRFAWMTRKSEETITPWNFEEVVDKGASAQSFIERMTNFDKNLPNEKVLPKHSLLYEYF
                     TVYNELTKVKYVTEGMRKPAFLSGEQKKAIVDLLFKTNRKVTVKQLKEDYFKKIECFDS
                     VEISGVEDRFNASLGTYHDLLKIIKDKDFLDNEENEDILEDIVLTLTLFEDREMIEERL
                     KTYAHLFDDKVMKQLKRRRYTGWGRLSRKLINGIRDKQSGKTILDFLKSDGFANRNFMQ
                     LIHDDSLTFKEDIQKAQVSGQGDSLHEHIANLAGSPAIKKGILQTVKVVDELVKVMGRH
                     KPENIVIEMARENQTTQKGQKNSRERMKRIEEGIKELGSQILKEHPVENTQLQNEKLYL
                     YYLQNGRDMYVDQELDINRLSDYDVDHIVPQSFLKDDSIDNKVLTRSDKARGKSDNVPS
                     EEVVKKMKNYWRQLLNAKLITQRKFDNLTKAERGGLSELDKAGFIKRQLVETRQITKHV
                     AQILDSRMNTKYDENDKLIREVKVITLKSKLVSDFRKDFQFYKVREINNYHHAHDAYLN
                     AVVGTALIKKYPKLESEFVYGDYKVYDVRKMIAKSEQEIGKATAKYFFYSNIMNFFKTE
                     ITLANGEIRKRPLIETNGETGEIVWDKGRDFATVRKVLSMPQVNIVKKTEVQTGGFSKE
                     SILPKRNSDKLIARKKDWDPKKYGGFDSPTVAYSVLVVAKVEKGKSKKLKSVKELLGIT
                     IMERSSFEKNPIDFLEAKGYKEVKKDLIIKLPKYSLFELENGRKRMLASAGELQKGNEL
                     ALPSKYVNFLYLASHYEKLKGSPEDNEQKQLFVEQHKHYLDEIIEQISEFSKRVILADA
                     NLDKVLSAYNKHRDKPIREQAENIIHLFTLTNLGAPAAFKYFDTTIDRKRYTSTKEVLD
                     ATLIHQSITGLYETRIDLSQLGGD"
     CDS             8761..8781
                     /codon_start=1
                     /product="nuclear localization signal of SV40 (simian virus
                     40) large T antigen"
                     /label=SV40 NLS
                     /translation="PKKKRKV"
     CDS             8806..8955
                     /codon_start=1
                     /product="tetrameric repeat of the minimal activation
                     domain of herpes simplex virus VP16 (Beerli et al., 1998)"
                     /label=VP64
                     /translation="DALDDFDLDMLGSDALDDFDLDMLGSDALDDFDLDMLGSDALDDF
                     DLDML"
     CDS             8986..9039
                     /codon_start=1
                     /product="2A peptide from Thosea asigna virus capsid
                     protein"
                     /label=T2A
                     /note="Eukaryotic ribosomes fail to insert a peptide bond
                     between the Gly and Pro residues, yielding separate
                     polypeptides."
                     /translation="EGRGSLLTCGDVEENPGP"
     regulatory      9046..9055
                     /regulatory_class="other"
                     /note="vertebrate consensus sequence for strong initiation
                     of translation (Kozak, 1987)"
     CDS             9055..9441
                     /codon_start=1
                     /product="bacteriophage MS2 coat protein"
                     /label=MS2-N55K
                     /note="binds with high affinity to a specific stem-loop
                     structure in the viral RNA (Lim et al., 1994)"
                     /translation="ASNFTQFVLVDNGGTGDVTVAPSNFANGVAEWISSNSRSQAYKVT
                     CSVRQSSAQKRKYTIKVEVPKVATQTVGGVELPVAAWRSYLNMELTIPIFATNSDCELI
                     VKAMQGLLKDGNPIPSAIAANSGIY"
     CDS             9496..9516
                     /codon_start=1
                     /product="nuclear localization signal of SV40 (simian virus
                     40) large T antigen"
                     /label=SV40 NLS
                     /translation="PKKKRKV"
     CDS             9532..10074
                     /codon_start=1
                     /product="C-terminal portion of the p65 subunit of mouse
                     NF-kappa-B"
                     /label=p65
                     /translation="PSGQISNQALALAPSSAPVLAQTMVPSSAMVPLAQPPAPAPVLTP
                     GPPQSLSAPVPKSTQAGEGTLSEALLHLQFDADEDLGALLGNSTDPGVFTDLASVDNSE
                     FQQLLNQGVSMSHSTAEPMLMEYPEAITRLVTGSQRPPDPAPTPLGTSGLPNGLSGDED
                     FSSIADMDFSALLSQISS"
     CDS             10099..10470
                     /codon_start=1
                     /product="C-terminal activation domain from the human heat
                     shock transcription factor HSF1"
                     /label=HSF1
                     /translation="GFSVDTSALLDLFSPSVTVPDMSLPDLDSSLASIQELLSPQEPPR
                     PPEAENSSPDSGKQLVHYTAQPLFLLDPGSVDTGSNDLPVLFELGEGSYFSEGDGFAED
                     PTISLLTGSEPPKAKDPTVS"
     misc_feature    10495..11081
                     /label=IRES2
                     /note="internal ribosome entry site (IRES) of the
                     encephalomyocarditis virus (EMCV)"
     primer_bind     complement(10662..10679)
                     /label=IRES reverse
                     /note="IRES internal ribosome entry site, reverse primer.
                     Also called pCDH-rev"
     primer_bind     10889..10908
                     /label=IRES-F
                     /note="IRES internal ribosome entry site, forward primer"
     CDS             11082..11480
                     /codon_start=1
                     /gene="Aspergillus terreus BSD"
                     /product="blasticidin S deaminase"
                     /label=BSD
                     /note="confers resistance to blasticidin"
                     /translation="MAKPLSQEESTLIERATATINSIPISEDYSVASAALSSDGRIFTG
                     VNVYHFTGGPCAELVVLGTAAAAAAGNLTCIVAIGNENRGILSPCGRCRQVLLDLHPGI
                     KAIVKDSDGQPTAVGIRELLPSGYVWEG"
     polyA_signal    11484..11708
                     /label=bGH poly(A) signal
                     /note="bovine growth hormone polyadenylation signal"
     protein_bind    complement(11729..11753)
                     /gene="mutant version of attB"
                     /label=attB2
                     /bound_moiety="BP Clonase(TM)"
                     /note="recombination site for the Gateway(R) BP reaction"
     repeat_region   11935..11997
                     /label=piggyBac right (3') inverted repeat
                     /note="piggyBac transposon-specific inverted terminal
                     repeat sequence (ITR)"
     primer_bind     complement(12048..12068)
                     /label=T3
                     /note="T3 promoter, forward primer"
     promoter        complement(12048..12066)
                     /label=T3 promoter
                     /note="promoter for bacteriophage T3 RNA polymerase"
     primer_bind     complement(12087..12103)
                     /label=M13 rev
                     /note="common sequencing primer, one of multiple similar
                     variants"
     primer_bind     complement(12087..12103)
                     /label=M13 Reverse
                     /note="In lacZ gene. Also called M13-rev"
     primer_bind     complement(12100..12122)
                     /label=M13/pUC Reverse
                     /note="In lacZ gene"
     protein_bind    12111..12127
                     /label=lac operator
                     /bound_moiety="lac repressor encoded by lacI"
                     /note="The lac repressor binds to the lac operator to
                     inhibit transcription in E. coli. This inhibition can be
                     relieved by adding lactose or
                     isopropyl-beta-D-thiogalactopyranoside (IPTG)."
     promoter        complement(12135..12165)
                     /label=lac promoter
                     /note="promoter for the E. coli lac operon"
     protein_bind    12180..12201
                     /label=CAP binding site
                     /bound_moiety="E. coli catabolite activator protein"
                     /note="CAP binding activates transcription in the presence
                     of cAMP."
     primer_bind     complement(12318..12335)
                     /label=L4440
                     /note="L4440 vector, forward primer"
     rep_origin      complement(12489..13077)
                     /direction=LEFT
                     /label=ori
                     /note="high-copy-number ColE1/pMB1/pBR322/pUC origin of
                     replication"
     primer_bind     complement(12569..12588)
                     /label=pBR322ori-F
                     /note="pBR322 origin, forward primer"
     CDS             complement(13248..14108)
                     /codon_start=1
                     /gene="bla"
                     /product="beta-lactamase"
                     /label=AmpR
                     /note="confers resistance to ampicillin, carbenicillin, and
                     related antibiotics"
                     /translation="MSIQHFRVALIPFFAAFCLPVFAHPETLVKVKDAEDQLGARVGYI
                     ELDLNSGKILESFRPEERFPMMSTFKVLLCGAVLSRIDAGQEQLGRRIHYSQNDLVEYS
                     PVTEKHLTDGMTVRELCSAAITMSDNTAANLLLTTIGGPKELTAFLHNMGDHVTRLDRW
                     EPELNEAIPNDERDTTMPVAMATTLRKLLTGELLTLASRQQLIDWMEADKVAGPLLRSA
                     LPAGWFIADKSGAGERGSRGIIAALGPDGKPSRIVVIYTTGSQATMDERNRQIAEIGAS
                     LIKHW"
     primer_bind     13871..13890
                     /label=Amp-R
                     /note="Ampicillin resistance gene, reverse primer"
     promoter        complement(14109..14213)
                     /gene="bla"
                     /label=AmpR promoter
ORIGIN
        1 ctaaattgta agcgttaata ttttgttaaa attcgcgtta aatttttgtt aaatcagctc
       61 attttttaac caataggccg aaatcggcaa aatcccttat aaatcaaaag aatagaccga
      121 gatagggttg agtgttgttc cagtttggaa caagagtcca ctattaaaga acgtggactc
      181 caacgtcaaa ggnnnnnnnn nnnnnnnnnn nnnnnnnnnn nnnnnnnnnn nnnnnnnnnn
      241 ntnnnnnnnn nnnnnnnnnn nnnnnnnnnn nnnnnnnnnn nnnnnnnnnn nnnnnnnnnn
      301 nnnnnnnnnn nnnnnnnnnn nnnnnnnnnn nnngnnnnnn nnnnnnnnnn nnnnnnnnnn
      361 nnnnnnnnnn nnnnnnnnnn nnnnnnnnnn nnnnnnnnnn nnnnnnnnnn nnnnnnnnnn
      421 nnnnnnnnnn nnnnnnnnnn nnnnnnnnnn nnnnnnnncc cattcgccat tcaggctgcg
      481 caactgttgg gaagggcgat cggtgcgggc ctcttcgcta ttacgccagc tggcgaaagg
      541 gggatgtgct gcaaggcgat taagttgggt aacgccaggg ttttcccagt cacgacgttg
      601 taaaacgacg gccagtgagc gcgcgtaata cgactcacta tagggcgaat tggggcgcgc
      661 cattctagat taaccctaga aagatagtct gcgtaaaatt gacgcatgca ttcttgaaat
      721 attgctctct ctttctaaat agcgcgaatc cgtcgctgtg catttaggac atctcagtcg
      781 ccgcttggag ctcccgtgag gcgtgcttgt caatgcggta agtgtcactg attttgaact
      841 ataacgaccg cgtgagtcaa aatgacgcat gattatcttt tacgtgactt ttaagattta
      901 actcatacga taattatatt gttatttcat gttctactta cgtgataact tattatatat
      961 atattttctt gttatagata tcaactagaa tgctagcaca agtttgtaca aaaaagcagg
     1021 ctggcgccgg aaccaattca gtcgactgga tccacgcgtg aggggcgcgg aagccggggc
     1081 ggaggaggag ccaaccccgg gctgggctga gacccgcaga ggaagacgct ctagggattt
     1141 gtcccggact agcgagatgg caaggctgag gacgggaggc tgattgagag gcgaaggtac
     1201 accctaatct caatacaacc tttggagcta agccagcaat ggtagaggga agattctgca
     1261 cgtcccttcc aggcggcctc cccgtcacca ccccccccaa cccgccccga ccggagctga
     1321 gagtaattca tacaaaagga ctcgcccctg ccttggggaa tcccagggac cgtcgttaaa
     1381 ctcccactaa cgtagaaccc agagatcgct gcgttcccgc cccctcaccc gcccgctctc
     1441 gtcatcactg aggtggagaa gagcatgcgt gaggctccgg tgcccgtcag tgggcagagc
     1501 gcacatcgcc cacagtcccc gagaagttgg ggggaggggt cggcaattga accggtgcct
     1561 agagaaagtg gcgcggggta aactgggaaa gtgatgtcgt gtactggctc cgcctttttc
     1621 ccgagggtgg gggagaaccg tatataagtg cagtagtcgc cgtgaacgtt ctttttcgca
     1681 acgggtttgc cgccagaaca caggtaagtg ccgtgtgtgg ttcccgcggg cctggcctct
     1741 ttacgggtta tggcccttgc gtgccttgaa ttacttccac gcccctggct gcagtacgtg
     1801 attcttgatc ccgagcttcg ggttggaagt gggtgggaga gttcgaggcc ttgcgcttaa
     1861 ggagcccctt cgcctcgtgc ttgagttgag gcctggcctg ggcgctgggg ccgccgcgtg
     1921 cgaatctggt ggcaccttcg cgcctgtctc gctgctttcg ataagtctct agccatttaa
     1981 aatttttgat gacctgctgc gacgcttttt ttctggcaag atagtcttgt aaatgcgggc
     2041 caagatctgc acactggtat ttcggttttt ggggccgcgg gcggcgacgg ggcccgtgcg
     2101 tcccagcgca catgttcggc gaggcggggc ctgcgagcgc ggccaccgag aatcggacgg
     2161 gggtagtctc aagctggccg gcctgctctg gtgcctggcc tcgcgccgcc gtgtatcgcc
     2221 ccgccctggg cggcaaggct ggcccggtcg gcaccagttg cgtgagcgga aagatggccg
     2281 cttcccggcc ctgctgcagg gagctcaaaa tggaggacgc ggcgctcggg agagcgggcg
     2341 ggtgagtcac ccacacaaag gaaaagggcc tttccgtcct cagccgtcgc ttcatgtgac
     2401 tccacggagt accgggcgcc gtccaggcac ctcgattagt tctcgagctt ttggagtacg
     2461 tcgtctttag gttgggggga ggggttttat gcgatggagt ttccccacac tgagtgggtg
     2521 gagactgaag ttaggccagc ttggcacttg atgtaattct ccttggaatt tgcccttttt
     2581 gagtttggat cttggttcat tctcaagcct cagacagtgg ttcaaagttt ttttcttcca
     2641 tttcaggtgt cgtggaagct tggggccacc atgattttca aaccagaaga actacgacag
     2701 gcactgatgc caactttgga ggcactttac cgtcaggatc cagaatccct tccctttcgt
     2761 caacctgtgg accctcagct tttaggaatc cctgattact ttgatattgt gaagagcccc
     2821 atggatcttt ctaccattaa gaggaagtta gacactggac agtatcagga gccctggcag
     2881 tatgtcgatg atatttggct tatgttcaat aatgcctggt tatataaccg gaaaacatca
     2941 cgggtataca aatactgctc caagctctct gaggtctttg aacaagaaat tgacccagtg
     3001 atgcaaagcc ttggatactg ttgtggcaga aagttggagt tctctccaca gacactgtgt
     3061 tgctacggca aacagttgtg cacaatacct cgtgatgcca cttattacag ttaccagaac
     3121 aggtatcatt tctgtgagaa gtgtttcaat gagatccaag gggagagcgt ttctttgggg
     3181 gatgaccctt cccagcctca aactacaata aataaagaac aattttccaa gagaaaaaat
     3241 gacacactgg atcctgaact gtttgttgaa tgtacagagt gcggaagaaa gatgcatcag
     3301 atctgtgtcc ttcaccatga gatcatctgg cctgctggat tcgtctgtga tggctgttta
     3361 aagaaaagtg cacgaactag gaaagaaaat aagttttctg ctaaaaggtt gccatctacc
     3421 agacttggca cctttctaga gaatcgtgtg aatgactttc tgaggcgaca gaatcaccct
     3481 gagtcaggag aggtcactgt tagagtagtt catgcttctg acaaaaccgt ggaagtaaaa
     3541 ccaggcatga aagcaaggtt tgtggacagt ggagagatgg cagaatcctt tccataccga
     3601 accaaagccc tctttgcctt tgaagaaatt gatggtgttg acctgtgctt ctttggcatg
     3661 catgttcaag agtatggctc tgactgccct ccacccaacc agaggagagt atacatatct
     3721 tacctcgata gtgttcattt cttccgtcct aaatgcttga ggactgcagt ctatcatgaa
     3781 atcctaattg gatatttaga atatgtcaag aaattaggtt acacaacagg gcatatttgg
     3841 gcatgtccac caagtgaggg agatgattat atcttccatt gccatcctcc tgaccagaag
     3901 atacccaagc ccaagcgact gcaggaatgg tacaaaaaaa tgcttgacaa ggctgtatca
     3961 gagcgtattg tccatgacta caaggatatt tttaaacaag ctactgaaga tagattaaca
     4021 agtgcaaagg aattgcctta tttcgagggt gatttctggc ccaatgttct ggaagaaagc
     4081 attaaggaac tggaacagga ggaagaagag agaaaacgag aggaaaacac cagcaatgaa
     4141 agcacagatg tgaccaaggg agacagcaaa aatgctaaaa agaagaataa taagaaaacc
     4201 agcaaaaata agagcagcct gagtaggggc aacaagaaga aacccgggat gcccaatgta
     4261 tctaacgacc tctcacagaa actatatgcc accatggaga agcataaaga ggtcttcttt
     4321 gtgatccgcc tcattgctgg ccctgctgcc aactccctgc ctcccattgt tgatcctgat
     4381 cctctcatcc cctgcgatct gatggatggt cgggatgcgt ttctcacgct ggcaagggac
     4441 aagcacctgg agttctcttc actccgaaga gcccagtggt ccaccatgtg catgctggtg
     4501 gagctgcaca cgcagagcca ggacggaggt ggaagcggag gatgtacggc caccatgaaa
     4561 aggccggcgg ccacgaaaaa ggccggccag gcaaaaaaga aaaaggacaa gaagtacagc
     4621 atcggcctgg ccatcggcac caactctgtg ggctgggccg tgatcaccga cgagtacaag
     4681 gtgcccagca agaaattcaa ggtgctgggc aacaccgacc ggcacagcat caagaagaac
     4741 ctgatcggag ccctgctgtt cgacagcggc gaaacagccg aggccacccg gctgaagaga
     4801 accgccagaa gaagatacac cagacggaag aaccggatct gctatctgca agagatcttc
     4861 agcaacgaga tggccaaggt ggacgacagc ttcttccaca gactggaaga gtccttcctg
     4921 gtggaagagg ataagaagca cgagcggcac cccatcttcg gcaacatcgt ggacgaggtg
     4981 gcctaccacg agaagtaccc caccatctac cacctgagaa agaaactggt ggacagcacc
     5041 gacaaggccg acctgcggct gatctatctg gccctggccc acatgatcaa gttccggggc
     5101 cacttcctga tcgagggcga cctgaacccc gacaacagcg acgtggacaa gctgttcatc
     5161 cagctggtgc agacctacaa ccagctgttc gaggaaaacc ccatcaacgc cagcggcgtg
     5221 gacgccaagg ccatcctgtc tgccagactg agcaagagca gacggctgga aaatctgatc
     5281 gcccagctgc ccggcgagaa gaagaatggc ctgttcggca acctgattgc cctgagcctg
     5341 ggcctgaccc ccaacttcaa gagcaacttc gacctggccg aggatgccaa actgcagctg
     5401 agcaaggaca cctacgacga cgacctggac aacctgctgg cccagatcgg cgaccagtac
     5461 gccgacctgt ttctggccgc caagaacctg tccgacgcca tcctgctgag cgacatcctg
     5521 agagtgaaca ccgagatcac caaggccccc ctgagcgcct ctatgatcaa gagatacgac
     5581 gagcaccacc aggacctgac cctgctgaaa gctctcgtgc ggcagcagct gcctgagaag
     5641 tacaaagaga ttttcttcga ccagagcaag aacggctacg ccggctacat tgacggcgga
     5701 gccagccagg aagagttcta caagttcatc aagcccatcc tggaaaagat ggacggcacc
     5761 gaggaactgc tcgtgaagct gaacagagag gacctgctgc ggaagcagcg gaccttcgac
     5821 aacggcagca tcccccacca gatccacctg ggagagctgc acgccattct gcggcggcag
     5881 gaagattttt acccattcct gaaggacaac cgggaaaaga tcgagaagat cctgaccttc
     5941 cgcatcccct actacgtggg ccctctggcc aggggaaaca gcagattcgc ctggatgacc
     6001 agaaagagcg aggaaaccat caccccctgg aacttcgagg aagtggtgga caagggcgct
     6061 tccgcccaga gcttcatcga gcggatgacc aacttcgata agaacctgcc caacgagaag
     6121 gtgctgccca agcacagcct gctgtacgag tacttcaccg tgtataacga gctgaccaaa
     6181 gtgaaatacg tgaccgaggg aatgagaaag cccgccttcc tgagcggcga gcagaaaaag
     6241 gccatcgtgg acctgctgtt caagaccaac cggaaagtga ccgtgaagca gctgaaagag
     6301 gactacttca agaaaatcga gtgcttcgac tccgtggaaa tctccggcgt ggaagatcgg
     6361 ttcaacgcct ccctgggcac ataccacgat ctgctgaaaa ttatcaagga caaggacttc
     6421 ctggacaatg aggaaaacga ggacattctg gaagatatcg tgctgaccct gacactgttt
     6481 gaggacagag agatgatcga ggaacggctg aaaacctatg cccacctgtt cgacgacaaa
     6541 gtgatgaagc agctgaagcg gcggagatac accggctggg gcaggctgag ccggaagctg
     6601 atcaacggca tccgggacaa gcagtccggc aagacaatcc tggatttcct gaagtccgac
     6661 ggcttcgcca acagaaactt catgcagctg atccacgacg acagcctgac ctttaaagag
     6721 gacatccaga aagcccaggt gtccggccag ggcgatagcc tgcacgagca cattgccaat
     6781 ctggccggca gccccgccat taagaagggc atcctgcaga cagtgaaggt ggtggacgag
     6841 ctcgtgaaag tgatgggccg gcacaagccc gagaacatcg tgatcgaaat ggccagagag
     6901 aaccagacca cccagaaggg acagaagaac agccgcgaga gaatgaagcg gatcgaagag
     6961 ggcatcaaag agctgggcag ccagatcctg aaagaacacc ccgtggaaaa cacccagctg
     7021 cagaacgaga agctgtacct gtactacctg cagaatgggc gggatatgta cgtggaccag
     7081 gaactggaca tcaaccggct gtccgactac gatgtggacc acatcgtgcc tcagagcttt
     7141 ctgaaggacg actccatcga caacaaggtg ctgaccagaa gcgacaaggc ccggggcaag
     7201 agcgacaacg tgccctccga agaggtcgtg aagaagatga agaactactg gcggcagctg
     7261 ctgaacgcca agctgattac ccagagaaag ttcgacaatc tgaccaaggc cgagagaggc
     7321 ggcctgagcg aactggataa ggccggcttc atcaagagac agctggtgga aacccggcag
     7381 atcacaaagc acgtggcaca gatcctggac tcccggatga acactaagta cgacgagaat
     7441 gacaagctga tccgggaagt gaaagtgatc accctgaagt ccaagctggt gtccgatttc
     7501 cggaaggatt tccagtttta caaagtgcgc gagatcaaca actaccacca cgcccacgac
     7561 gcctacctga acgccgtcgt gggaaccgcc ctgatcaaaa agtaccctaa gctggaaagc
     7621 gagttcgtgt acggcgacta caaggtgtac gacgtgcgga agatgatcgc caagagcgag
     7681 caggaaatcg gcaaggctac cgccaagtac ttcttctaca gcaacatcat gaactttttc
     7741 aagaccgaga ttaccctggc caacggcgag atccggaagc ggcctctgat cgagacaaac
     7801 ggcgaaaccg gggagatcgt gtgggataag ggccgggatt ttgccaccgt gcggaaagtg
     7861 ctgagcatgc cccaagtgaa tatcgtgaaa aagaccgagg tgcagacagg cggcttcagc
     7921 aaagagtcta tcctgcccaa gaggaacagc gataagctga tcgccagaaa gaaggactgg
     7981 gaccctaaga agtacggcgg cttcgacagc cccaccgtgg cctattctgt gctggtggtg
     8041 gccaaagtgg aaaagggcaa gtccaagaaa ctgaagagtg tgaaagagct gctggggatc
     8101 accatcatgg aaagaagcag cttcgagaag aatcccatcg actttctgga agccaagggc
     8161 tacaaagaag tgaaaaagga cctgatcatc aagctgccta agtactccct gttcgagctg
     8221 gaaaacggcc ggaagagaat gctggcctct gccggcgaac tgcagaaggg aaacgaactg
     8281 gccctgccct ccaaatatgt gaacttcctg tacctggcca gccactatga gaagctgaag
     8341 ggctcccccg aggataatga gcagaaacag ctgtttgtgg aacagcacaa gcactacctg
     8401 gacgagatca tcgagcagat cagcgagttc tccaagagag tgatcctggc cgacgctaat
     8461 ctggacaaag tgctgtccgc ctacaacaag caccgggata agcccatcag agagcaggcc
     8521 gagaatatca tccacctgtt taccctgacc aatctgggag cccctgccgc cttcaagtac
     8581 tttgacacca ccatcgaccg gaagaggtac accagcacca aagaggtgct ggacgccacc
     8641 ctgatccacc agagcatcac cggcctgtac gagacacgga tcgacctgtc tcagctggga
     8701 ggcgacagcg ctggaggagg tggaagcgga ggaggaggaa gcggaggagg aggtagcgga
     8761 cctaagaaaa agaggaaggt ggcggccgct ggatccggac gggctgacgc attggacgat
     8821 tttgatctgg atatgctggg aagtgacgcc ctcgatgatt ttgaccttga catgcttggt
     8881 tcggatgccc ttgatgactt tgacctcgac atgctcggca gtgacgccct tgatgatttc
     8941 gacctggaca tgctgattaa ctgtacgggc ggcgggtccg gaggagaggg cagaggaagt
     9001 ctcctaacat gcggtgacgt ggaggagaat cctggcccat gtacggccac catggcttca
     9061 aactttactc agttcgtgct cgtggacaat ggtgggacag gggatgtgac agtggctcct
     9121 tctaatttcg ctaatggggt ggcagagtgg atcagctcca actcacggag ccaggcctac
     9181 aaggtgacat gcagcgtcag gcagtctagt gcccagaaga gaaagtatac catcaaggtg
     9241 gaggtcccca aagtggctac ccagacagtg ggcggagtcg aactgcctgt cgccgcttgg
     9301 aggtcctacc tgaacatgga gctcactatc ccaattttcg ctaccaattc tgactgtgaa
     9361 ctcatcgtga aggcaatgca ggggctcctc aaagacggta atcctatccc ttccgccatc
     9421 gccgctaact caggtatcta cagcgctgga ggaggtggaa gcggaggagg aggaagcgga
     9481 ggaggaggta gcggacctaa gaaaaagagg aaggtggcgg ccgctggatc cccttcaggg
     9541 cagatcagca accaggccct ggctctggcc cctagctccg ctccagtgct ggcccagact
     9601 atggtgccct ctagtgctat ggtgcctctg gcccagccac ctgctccagc ccctgtgctg
     9661 accccaggac caccccagtc actgagcgct ccagtgccca agtctacaca ggccggcgag
     9721 gggactctga gtgaagctct gctgcacctg cagttcgacg ctgatgagga cctgggagct
     9781 ctgctgggga acagcaccga tcccggagtg ttcacagatc tggcctccgt ggacaactct
     9841 gagtttcagc agctgctgaa tcagggcgtg tccatgtctc atagtacagc cgaaccaatg
     9901 ctgatggagt accccgaagc cattacccgg ctggtgaccg gcagccagcg gccccccgac
     9961 cccgctccaa ctcccctggg aaccagcggc ctgcctaatg ggctgtccgg agatgaagac
    10021 ttctcaagca tcgctgatat ggactttagt gccctgctgt cacagatttc ctctagtggg
    10081 cagggaggag gtggaagcgg cttcagcgtg gacaccagtg ccctgctgga cctgttcagc
    10141 ccctcggtga ccgtgcccga catgagcctg cctgaccttg acagcagcct ggccagtatc
    10201 caagagctcc tgtctcccca ggagcccccc aggcctcccg aggcagagaa cagcagcccg
    10261 gattcaggga agcagctggt gcactacaca gcgcagccgc tgttcctgct ggaccccggc
    10321 tccgtggaca ccgggagcaa cgacctgccg gtgctgtttg agctgggaga gggctcctac
    10381 ttctccgaag gggacggctt cgccgaggac cccaccatct ccctgctgac aggctcggag
    10441 cctcccaaag ccaaggaccc cactgtctcc tgtacatgag aattccgccc cccccccctc
    10501 tccctccccc ccccctaacg ttactggccg aagccgcttg gaataaggcc ggtgtgcgtt
    10561 tgtctatatg ttattttcca ccatattgcc gtcttttggc aatgtgaggg cccggaaacc
    10621 tggccctgtc ttcttgacga gcattcctag gggtctttcc cctctcgcca aaggaatgca
    10681 aggtctgttg aatgtcgtga aggaagcagt tcctctggaa gcttcttgaa gacaaacaac
    10741 gtctgtagcg accctttgca ggcagcggaa ccccccacct ggcgacaggt gcctctgcgg
    10801 ccaaaagcca cgtgtataag atacacctgc aaaggcggca caaccccagt gccacgttgt
    10861 gagttggata gttgtggaaa gagtcaaatg gctctcctca agcgtattca acaaggggct
    10921 gaaggatgcc cagaaggtac cccattgtat gggatctgat ctggggcctc ggtgcacatg
    10981 ctttacatgt gtttagtcga ggttaaaaaa acgtctaggc cccccgaacc acggggacgt
    11041 ggttttcctt tgaaaaacac gatgataata tggccacaac catggccaag cctttgtctc
    11101 aagaagaatc caccctcatt gaaagagcaa cggctacaat caacagcatc cccatctctg
    11161 aagactacag cgtcgccagc gcagctctct ctagcgacgg ccgcatcttc actggtgtca
    11221 atgtatatca ttttactggg ggaccttgtg cagaactcgt ggtgctgggc actgctgctg
    11281 ctgcggcagc tggcaacctg acttgtatcg tcgcgatcgg aaatgagaac aggggcatct
    11341 tgagcccctg cggacggtgc cgacaggtgc ttctcgatct gcatcctggg atcaaagcca
    11401 tagtgaagga cagtgatgga cagccgacgg cagttgggat tcgtgaattg ctgccctctg
    11461 gttatgtgtg ggagggctga cgactgtgcc ttctagttgc cagccatctg ttgtttgccc
    11521 ctcccccgtg ccttccttga ccctggaagg tgccactccc actgtccttt cctaataaaa
    11581 tgaggaaatt gcatcgcatt gtctgagtag gtgtcattct attctggggg gtggggtggg
    11641 gcaggacagc aagggggagg attgggaagt caatagcagg catgctgggg atgcggtggg
    11701 ctctatggac tagtctcgag atatctagac ccagctttct tgtacaaagt ggtactagtt
    11761 aaaagttttg ttactttata gaagaaattt tgagtttttg ttttttttta ataaataaat
    11821 aaacataaat aaattgtttg ttgaatttat tattagtatg taagtgtaaa tataataaaa
    11881 cttaatatct attcaaatta ataaataaac ctcgatatac agaccgataa aacacatgcg
    11941 tcaattttac gcatgattat ctttaacgta cgtcacaata tgattatctt tctagggtta
    12001 atctagtata cgcgtatgcg gccgcttaat taatccagct tttgttccct ttagtgaggg
    12061 ttaattgcgc gcttggcgta atcatggtca tagctgtttc ctgtgtgaaa ttgttatccg
    12121 ctcacaattc cacacaacat acgagccgga agcataaagt gtaaagcctg gggtgcctaa
    12181 tgagtgagct aactcacatt aattgcgttg cgctcactgc ccgctttcca gtcgggaaac
    12241 ctgtcgtgcc agctgcatta atgaatcggc caacgcgcgg ggagaggcgg tttgcgtatt
    12301 gggcgctctt ccgcttcctc gctcactgac tcgctgcgct cggtcgttcg gctgcggcga
    12361 gcggtatcag ctcactcaaa ggcggtaata cggttatcca cagaatcagg ggataacgca
    12421 ggaaagaaca tgtgagcaaa aggccagcaa aaggccagga accgtaaaaa ggccgcgttg
    12481 ctggcgtttt tccataggct ccgcccccct gacgagcatc acaaaaatcg acgctcaagt
    12541 cagaggtggc gaaacccgac aggactataa agataccagg cgtttccccc tggaagctcc
    12601 ctcgtgcgct ctcctgttcc gaccctgccg cttaccggat acctgtccgc ctttctccct
    12661 tcgggaagcg tggcgctttc tcatagctca cgctgtaggt atctcagttc ggtgtaggtc
    12721 gttcgctcca agctgggctg tgtgcacgaa ccccccgttc agcccgaccg ctgcgcctta
    12781 tccggtaact atcgtcttga gtccaacccg gtaagacacg acttatcgcc actggcagca
    12841 gccactggta acaggattag cagagcgagg tatgtaggcg gtgctacaga gttcttgaag
    12901 tggtggccta actacggcta cactagaaga acagtatttg gtatctgcgc tctgctgaag
    12961 ccagttacct tcggaaaaag agttggtagc tcttgatccg gcaaacaaac caccgctggt
    13021 agcggtggtt tttttgtttg caagcagcag attacgcgca gaaaaaaagg atctcaagaa
    13081 gatcctttga tcttttctac ggggtctgac gctcagtgga acgaaaactc acgttaaggg
    13141 attttggtca tgagattatc aaaaaggatc ttcacctaga tccttttaaa ttaaaaatga
    13201 agttttaaat caatctaaag tatatatgag taaacttggt ctgacagtta ccaatgctta
    13261 atcagtgagg cacctatctc agcgatctgt ctatttcgtt catccatagt tgcctgactc
    13321 cccgtcgtgt agataactac gatacgggag ggcttaccat ctggccccag tgctgcaatg
    13381 ataccgcgag acccacgctc accggctcca gatttatcag caataaacca gccagccgga
    13441 agggccgagc gcagaagtgg tcctgcaact ttatccgcct ccatccagtc tattaattgt
    13501 tgccgggaag ctagagtaag tagttcgcca gttaatagtt tgcgcaacgt tgttgccatt
    13561 gctacaggca tcgtggtgtc acgctcgtcg tttggtatgg cttcattcag ctccggttcc
    13621 caacgatcaa ggcgagttac atgatccccc atgttgtgca aaaaagcggt tagctccttc
    13681 ggtcctccga tcgttgtcag aagtaagttg gccgcagtgt tatcactcat ggttatggca
    13741 gcactgcata attctcttac tgtcatgcca tccgtaagat gcttttctgt gactggtgag
    13801 tactcaacca agtcattctg agaatagtgt atgcggcgac cgagttgctc ttgcccggcg
    13861 tcaatacggg ataataccgc gccacatagc agaactttaa aagtgctcat cattggaaaa
    13921 cgttcttcgg ggcgaaaact ctcaaggatc ttaccgctgt tgagatccag ttcgatgtaa
    13981 cccactcgtg cacccaactg atcttcagca tcttttactt tcaccagcgt ttctgggtga
    14041 gcaaaaacag gaaggcaaaa tgccgcaaaa aagggaataa gggcgacacg gaaatgttga
    14101 atactcatac tcttcctttt tcaatattat tgaagcattt atcagggtta ttgtctcatg
    14161 agcggataca tatttgaatg tatttagaaa aataaacaaa taggggttcc gcgcacattt
    14221 ccccgaaaag tgccac
//
